>Addgene plasmid #220447 | psiT-GEM(1) | addgene full sequence | sequence record 436669 | Addgene NGS Result
TTGTAAAACGACGGCCAGTGAATTGTAATACGACTCACTATAGGGCGACCCACCGGTGCATGCGGCGGCC
GCCCCAGGTCAGAAGCGGTTTTCGGGAGTAGTGCCCCAACTGGGGTAACCTTTGAGTTCTCTCAGTTGGG
GGCGTAGGGTCGCCGACATGACACAAGGGGTTTCTAGAAGTCGATCCAACATGGCGACTTGTCCCATCCC
CGGCATGTTTAAATATACTAATTATTCTTGAACTAATTTTAATCAACCGATTTATCTCTCTTCCGCAGGT
GAATATTGCCTGTCCTACGACACCGAGATCCTGACCGTGGAGTACGGCTTCCTGCCCATCGGCAAGATCG
TGGAGGAGCGCATCGAGTGCACCGTGTACACCGTGGACAAGAACGGCTTCGTGTACACCCAGCCCATCGC
CCAGTGGCACAACCGCGGCGAGCAGGAGGTGTTCGAGTACTGCCTGGAGGACGGCTCCATCATCCGCGCC
ACCAAGGACCACAAGTTCATGACCACCGACGGCCAGATGCTGCCCATCGACGAGATCTTCGAGCGCGGCC
TGGACCTGAAGCAGGTGGACGGCCTGCCCGAGGGCCGCGGCAGCCTGCTGACCTGCGGCGATGTGGAGGA
GAACCCCGGGCCCATGAAGCTACTGTCTTCTATCGAACAAGCCTGCGATATTTGCCGACTTAAAAAGCTC
AAGTGCTCCAAAGAAAAACCGAAGTGCGCCAAGTGTCTGAAGAACAACTGGGAGTGTCGCTACTCTCCCA
AAACCAAAAGGTCTCCGCTGACTAGGGCACATCTGACAGAAGTGGAATCAAGGCTAGAAAGACTGGAACA
GCTATTTCTACTGATTTTTCCTCGAGAAGACCTTGACATGATTTTGAAAATGGATTCTTTACAGGATATA
AAAGCATTGTTAACAGGATTATTTGTACAAGATAATGTGAATAAAGATGCCGTCACAGATAGATTGGCTT
CAGTGGAGACTGATATGCCTCTAACATTGAGACAGCATAGAATAAGTGCGACATCATCATCGGAAGAGAG
TAGTAACAAAGGTCAAAGACAGTTGACTGTATCGATTGACTCGGCAGCTCATCATGATAACTCCACAATT
CCGTTGGATTTTATGCCCAGGGATGCTCTTCATGGATTTGATTGGTCTGAAGAGGATGACATGTCGGATG
GCTTGCCCTTCCTGAAAACGGACCCCAACAATAATGGGTTCTTTGGCGACGGTTCTCTCTTATGTATTCT
TCGATCTATTGGCTTTAAACCGGAAAATTACACGAACTCTAACGTTAACAGGCTCCCGACCATGATTACG
GATAGATACACGTTGGCTTCTAGATCCACAACATCCCGTTTACTTCAAAGTTATCTCAATAATTTTCACC
CCTACTGCCCTATCGTGCACTCACCGACGCTAATGATGTTGTATAATAACCAGATTGAAATCGCGTCGAA
GGATCAATGGCAAATCCTTTTTAACTGCATATTAGCCATTGGAGCCTGGTGTATAGAGGGGGAATCTACT
GATATAGATGTTTTTTACTATCAAAATGCTAAATCTCATTTGACGAGCAAGGTCTTCGAGTCAGGTTCCA
TAATTTTGGTGACAGCCCTACATCTTCTGTCGCGATATACACAGTGGAGGCAGAAAACAAATACTAGCTA
TAATTTTCACAGCTTTTCCATAAGAATGGCCATATCATTGGGCTTGAATAGGGACCTCCCCTCGTCCTTC
AGTGATAGCAGCATTCTGGAACAAAGACGCCGAATTTGGTGGTCTGTCTACTCTTGGGAGATCCAATTGT
CCCTGCTTTATGGTCGATCCATCCAGCTTTCTCAGAATACAATCTCCTTCCCTTCTTCTGTCGACGATGT
GCAGCGTACCACAACAGGTCCCACCATATATCATGGCATCATTGAAACAGCAAGGCTCTTACAAGTTTTC
ACAAAAATCTATGAACTAGACAAAACAGTAACTGCAGAAAAAAGTCCTATATGTGCAAAAAAATGCTTGA
TGATTTGTAATGAGATTGAGGAGGTTTCGAGACAGGCACCAAAGTTTTTACAAATGGATATTTCCACCAC
CGCTCTAACCAATTTGTTGAAGGAACACCCTTGGCTATCCTTTACAAGATTCGAACTGAAGTGGAAACAG
TTGTCTCTTATCATTTATGTATTAAGAGATTTTTTCACTAATTTTACCCAGAAAAAGTCACAACTAGAAC
AGGATCAAAATGATCATCAAAGTTATGAAGTTAAACGATGCTCCATCATGTTAAGCGATGCAGCACAAAG
AACTGTTATGTCTGTAAGTAGCTATATGGACAATCATAATGTCACCCCATATTTTGCCTGGAATTGTTCT
TATTACTTGTTCAATGCAGTCCTAGTACCCATAAAGACTCTACTCTCAAACTCAAAATCGAATGCTGAGA
ATAACGAGACCGCACAATTATTACAACAAATTAACACTGTTCTGATGCTATTAAAAAAACTGGCCACTTT
TAAAATCCAGACTTGTGAAAAATACATTCAAGTACTGGAAGAGGTATGTGCGCCGTTTCTGTTATCACAG
TGTGCAATCCCATTACCGCATATCAGTTATAACAATAGTAATGGTAGCGCCATTAAAAATATCGTCGGTT
CTGCAACTATCGCCCAATACCCTACTCTTCCGGAGGAAAATGTCAACAATATCAGTGTTAAATATGTTTC
TCCTGGCTCAGTAGGGCCTTCACCTGTGCCATTGAAATCAGGAGCAAGTTTCAGTGATCTAGTCAAGCTG
TTATCTAACCGTCCACCCTCTCGTAACTCTCCAGTGACAATACCAAGAAGCACACCTTCGCATCGCTCAG
TCACGCCTTTTCTAGGGCAACAGCAACAGCTGCAATCATTAGTGCCACTGACCCCGTCTGCTTTGTTTGG
TGGCGCCAATTTTAATCAAAGTGGGAATATCGCTGATAGCTCATTGTCCTTCACTTTCACTAACAGTAGC
AACGGTCCGAACCTCATAACAACTCAAACAAATTCTCAAGCGCTTTCACAACCAATTGCCTCCTCTAACG
TTCATGATAACTTCATGAATAATGAAATCACGGCTAGTAAAATTGATGATGGTAATAATTCAAAACCACT
GTCACCTGGTTGGACGGACCAAACTGCGTATAACGCGTTTGGAATCACTACAGGGATGTTTAATACCACT
ACAATGGATGATGTATATAACTATCTATTCGATGATGAAGATACCCCACCAAACCCAAAAAAAGAGGAGG
GCCGCGGCAGCCTGCTGACCTGCGGCGATGTGGAGGAGAACCCCGGGCCCGTGAAGATCATCTCCCGCAA
GTCCCTGGGCACCCAGAACGTGTACGACATCGGCGTGGAGAAGGACCACAACTTCCTGCTGAAGAACGGC
CTGGTGGCCTCCAACTGCTTCAACGGTAAGTTATTGAACAATGGCATCAAATGCCTTCATCATCACTACC
CTTTAGCCCTTAAGACCCCACAATGACCTTACCCACTCAGAGAAAAAAGTAAATATGAAAGCCCATTTGA
ACTTCTGAAGTTCCTATTCTCTAGAAAGTATAGGAACTTCTCCTAGGGGATCTAATTCAATTAGAGACTA
ATTCAATTAGAGCTAATTCAATTAGGATCCAAGCTTATCGATTTCGAACCCTCGACCGCCGGAGTATAAA
TAGAGGCGCTTCGTCTACGGAGCGACAATTCAATTCAAACAAGCAAAGTGAACACGTCGCTAAGCGAAAG
CTAAGCAAATAAACAAGCGCAGCTGAACAAGCTAAACAATCGGACTAGAGCCGGTCGCCACCATGAGGTC
TTCCAAGAATGTTATCAAGGAGTTCATGAGGTTTAAGGTTCGCATGGAAGGAACGGTCAATGGGCACGAG
TTTGAAATAGAAGGCGAAGGAGAGGGGAGGCCATACGAAGGCCACAATACCGTAAAGCTTAAGGTAACCA
AGGGGGGACCTTTGCCATTTGCTTGGGATATTTTGTCACCACAATTTCAGTATGGAAGCAAGGTATATGT
CAAGCACCCTGCCGACATACCAGACTATAAAAAGCTGTCATTTCCTGAAGGATTTAAATGGGAAAGGGTC
ATGAACTTTGAAGACGGTGGCGTCGTTACTGTAACCCAGGATTCCAGTTTGCAGGATGGCTGTTTCATCT
ACAAGGTCAAGTTCATTGGCGTGAACTTTCCTTCCGATGGACCTGTTATGCAAAAGAAGACAATGGGCTG
GGAAGCCAGCACTGAGCGTTTGTATCCTCGTGATGGCGTGTTGAAAGGAGAGATTCATAAGGCTCTGAAG
CTGAAAGACGGTGGTCATTACCTAGTTGAGTTCAAAAGTATTTACATGGCAAAGAAGCCTGTGCAGCTAC
CAGGGTACTACTATGTTGACTCCAAACTGGATATAACAAGCCACAACGAAGACTATACAATCGTTGAGCA
GTATGAAAGAACCGAGGGACGCCACCATCTGTTCCTTTAGGATCTTTGTGAAGGAACCTTACTTCTGTGG
TGTGACATAATTGGACAAACTACCTACAGAGATTTAAAGCTCTAAGGTAAATATAAAATTTTTAAGTGTA
TAATGTGTTAAACTACTGATTCTAATTGTTTGTGTATTTTAGATTCCAACCTATGGAACTGATGAATGGG
AGCAGTGGTGGAATGCCTTTAATGAGGAAAACCTGTTTTGCTCAGAAGAAATGCCATCTAGTGATGATGA
GGCTACTGCTGACTCTCAACATTCTACTCCTCCAAAAAAGAAGAGAAAGGTAGAAGACCCCAAGGACTTT
CCTTCAGAATTGCTAAGTTTTTTGAGTCATGCTGTGTTTAGTAATAGAACTCTTGCTTGCTTTGCTATTT
ACACCACAAAGGAAAAAGCTGCACTGCTATACAAGAAAATTATGGAAAAATATTTGATGTATAGTGCCTT
GACTAGAGATCATAATCAGCCATACCACATTTGTAGAGGTTTTACTTGCTTTAAAAAACCTCCCACACCT
CCCCCTGAACCTGAAACATAAAATGAATGCAATTGTTGTTGTTAACTTGTTTATTGCAGCTTATAATGGT
TACAAATAAAGCAATAGCATCACAAATTTCACAAATAAAGCATTTTTTTCACTGCATTCTAGTTGTGGTT
TGTCCAAACTCATCAATGTATCTTATCATGTCTGGATCGCTAGCAGAAGTTCCTATTCTCTAGAAAGTAT
AGGAACTTCAACCCCTTGTGTCATGTCGGCGACCCTACGCCCCCAACTGAGAGAACTCAAAGGTTACCCC
AGTTGGGGCACTACTCCCGAAAACCGCTTCTGACCTGGGGGCGCGCCGGTACCACTAGTGGGGAGGTTCC
CTTTAGTGAGGGTTAATTGCGCGCTTGGCGTAATCATGGTCATAGCTGTTTCCTGTGTGAAATTGTTATC
CGCTCACAATTCCACACAACATACGAGCCGGAAGCATAAAGTGTAAAGCCTGGGGTGCCTAATGAGTGAG
CTAACTCACATTAATTGCGTTGCGCTCACTGCCCGCTTTCCAGTCGGGAAACCTGTCGTGCCAGCTGCAT
TAATGAATCGGCCAACGCGCGGGGAGAGGCGGTTTGCGTATTGGGCGCTCTTCCGCTTCCTCGCTCACTG
ACTCGCTGCGCTCGGTCGTTCGGCTGCGGCGAGCGGTATCAGCTCACTCAAAGGCGGTAATACGGTTATC
CACAGAATCAGGGGATAACGCAGGAAAGAACATGTGAGCAAAAGGCCAGCAAAAGGCCAGGAACCGTAAA
AAGGCCGCGTTGCTGGCGTTTTTCCATAGGCTCCGCCCCCCTGACGAGCATCACAAAAATCGACGCTCAA
GTCAGAGGTGGCGAAACCCGACAGGACTATAAAGATACCAGGCGTTTCCCCCTGGAAGCTCCCTCGTGCG
CTCTCCTGTTCCGACCCTGCCGCTTACCGGATACCTGTCCGCCTTTCTCCCTTCGGGAAGCGTGGCGCTT
TCTCATAGCTCACGCTGTAGGTATCTCAGTTCGGTGTAGGTCGTTCGCTCCAAGCTGGGCTGTGTGCACG
AACCCCCCGTTCAGCCCGACCGCTGCGCCTTATCCGGTAACTATCGTCTTGAGTCCAACCCGGTAAGACA
CGACTTATCGCCACTGGCAGCAGCCACTGGTAACAGGATTAGCAGAGCGAGGTATGTAGGCGGTGCTACA
GAGTTCTTGAAGTGGTGGCCTAACTACGGCTACACTAGAAGAACAGTATTTGGTATCTGCGCTCTGCTGA
AGCCAGTTACCTTCGGAAAAAGAGTTGGTAGCTCTTGATCCGGCAAACAAACCACCGCTGGTAGCGGTGG
TTTTTTTGTTTGCAAGCAGCAGATTACGCGCAGAAAAAAAGGATCTCAAGAAGATCCTTTGATCTTTTCT
ACGGGGTCTGACGCTCAGTGGAACGAAAACTCACGTTAAGGGATTTTGGTCATGAGATTATCAAAAAGGA
TCTTCACCTAGATCCTTTTAAATTAAAAATGAAGTTTTAAATCAATCTAAAGTATATATGAGTAAACTTG
GTCTGACAGTTACCAATGCTTAATCAGTGAGGCACCTATCTCAGCGATCTGTCTATTTCGTTCATCCATA
GTTGCCTGACTCCCCGTCGTGTAGATAACTACGATACGGGAGGGCTTACCATCTGGCCCCAGTGCTGCAA
TGATACCGCGAGACCCACGCTCACCGGCTCCAGATTTATCAGCAATAAACCAGCCAGCCGGAAGGGCCGA
GCGCAGAAGTGGTCCTGCAACTTTATCCGCCTCCATCCAGTCTATTAATTGTTGCCGGGAAGCTAGAGTA
AGTAGTTCGCCAGTTAATAGTTTGCGCAACGTTGTTGCCATTGCTACAGGCATCGTGGTGTCACGCTCGT
CGTTTGGTATGGCTTCATTCAGCTCCGGTTCCCAACGATCAAGGCGAGTTACATGATCCCCCATGTTGTG
CAAAAAAGCGGTTAGCTCCTTCGGTCCTCCGATCGTTGTCAGAAGTAAGTTGGCCGCAGTGTTATCACTC
ATGGTTATGGCAGCACTGCATAATTCTCTTACTGTCATGCCATCCGTAAGATGCTTTTCTGTGACTGGTG
AGTACTCAACCAAGTCATTCTGAGAATAGTGTATGCGGCGACCGAGTTGCTCTTGCCCGGCGTCAATACG
GGATAATACCGCGCCACATAGCAGAACTTTAAAAGTGCTCATCATTGGAAAACGTTCTTCGGGGCGAAAA
CTCTCAAGGATCTTACCGCTGTTGAGATCCAGTTCGATGTAACCCACTCGTGCACCCAACTGATCTTCAG
CATCTTTTACTTTCACCAGCGTTTCTGGGTGAGCAAAAACAGGAAGGCAAAATGCCGCAAAAAAGGGAAT
AAGGGCGACACGGAAATGTTGAATACTCATACTCTTCCTTTTTCAATATTATTGAAGCATTTATCAGGGT
TATTGTCTCATGAGCGGATACATATTTGAATGTATTTAGAAAAATAAACAAATAGGGGTTCCGCGCACAT
TTCCCCGAAAAGTGCCACCTG
[124 nt withheld, positions 7582-7705]
C
[91 nt withheld, positions 7707-7797]
A
[49 nt withheld, positions 7799-7847]
CCTTTGACGTTGGAGTCCACGTTCTTT
[37 nt withheld, positions 7875-7911]
ACCCTATCTCGGTCTATTCTTTTGATTTATAAGGGATTTTGCCGATTTCGGCCTATTGGTTAAAAAATGA
GCTGATTTAACAAAAATTTAACGCGAATTTTAACAAAATATTAACGCTTACAATTTGCCATTCGCCATTC
AGGCTGCGCAACTGTTGGGAAGGGCGATCGGTGCGGGCCTCTTCGCTATTACGCCAGCTGGCGAAAGGGG
GATGTGCTGCAAGGCGATTAAGTTGGGTAACGCCAGGGTTTTCCCAGTCACGACG
Features (pLannotate 1.2.2; 25 found; start..end, strand, type, name):
     26..44      +  promoter       T7 promoter: promoter for bacteriophage T7 RNA polymerase
     73..172     +  protein_bind   phage φC31 attP: attachment site of phage φC31 phage φC31 integrase
    281..568     +  CDS            dnaE-N (fragment): DPO3A_SYNY3 - Experimental evidence at protein level: Swiss-Prot protein existence level 1. DNA polymerase III is a complex, multichain enzyme responsible for most of the replicative synthesis in bacteria. This DNA polymerase also exhibits 3' to 5' exonuclease activity. The alpha chain is the DNA polymerase (By similarity). From Synechocystis sp. (strain PCC 6803 / Kazusa).
    644..3286    +  CDS            GAL4: GAL4_YEAST - Experimental evidence at protein level: Swiss-Prot protein existence level 1. This protein is a positive regulator for the gene expression of the galactose-induced genes such as GAL1, GAL2, GAL7, GAL10, and MEL1 which code for the enzymes used to convert galactose to glucose. It recognizes a 17 base pair sequence in (5'-CGGRNNRCYNYNCNCCG-3') the upstream activating sequence (UAS-G) of these genes. From Saccharomyces cerevisiae (strain ATCC 204508 / S288c) (Baker's yeast).
   3577..3610    +  protein_bind   FRT (minimal): supports FLP-mediated excision but not integration (Turan and Bode, 2011) FLP recombinase from the Saccharomyces cerevisiae 2μ plasmid
   3699..3821    +  promoter       hsp70 promoter (fragment): Drosophila melanogaster hsp70Bb promoter
   3843..4517    +  CDS            DsRed: DsRed is a basic (constitutively fluorescent) red fluorescent protein published in 1999, derived from Discosoma sp..
   4521..4595    +  CDS            small t antigen (fragment): SV40 (simian virus 40) small t antigen
   4597..4662    +  intron         small t intron: SV40 (simian virus 40) small t antigen intron
   4792..4812    +  CDS            SV40 NLS: nuclear localization signal of SV40 (simian virus 40) large T antigen
   4819..4953    +  CDS            LT_POVHA (fragment): Protein inferred from homology: Swiss-Prot protein existence level 3. Isoform large T antigen is a key early protein essential for both driving viral replication and inducing cellular transformation. Plays a role in viral genome replication by driving entry of quiescent cells into the cell cycle and by autoregulating the synthesis of viral early mRNA. Displays highly oncogenic activities by corrupting the host cellular checkpoint mechanisms that guard cell division and the transcription, replication, and repair of DNA. Participates in the modulation of cellular gene expression preceeding viral
   4978..5061    +  CDS            large T antigen (fragment): large T antigen from SV40 (simian virus 40)
   5084..5218    +  polyA_signal   SV40 poly(A) signal: SV40 polyadenylation signal
   5226..5259    +  protein_bind   FRT (minimal): supports FLP-mediated excision but not integration (Turan and Bode, 2011) FLP recombinase from the Saccharomyces cerevisiae 2μ plasmid
   5260..5359    -  protein_bind   phage φC31 attP: attachment site of phage φC31 phage φC31 integrase
   5390..5408    -  promoter       T3 promoter: promoter for bacteriophage T3 RNA polymerase
   5453..5469    -  protein_bind   lac operator: The lac repressor binds to the lac operator to inhibit transcription in E. coli. This inhibition can be relieved by adding lactose or isopropyl-β-D-thiogalactopyranoside (IPTG). lac repressor encoded by lacI
   5477..5507    -  promoter       lac promoter: promoter for the E. coli lac operon
   5522..5543    -  protein_bind   CAP binding site: CAP binding activates transcription in the presence of cAMP. E. coli catabolite activator protein
   5556..5648    -  CDS            lacI (fragment): lac repressor; lacI; The lac repressor binds to the lac operator to inhibit transcription in E. coli. This inhibition can be relieved by adding lactose or isopropyl-β-D-thiogalactopyranoside (IPTG).
   5831..6419    -  rep_origin     ori: high-copy-number ColE1/pMB1/pBR322/pUC origin of replication
   6590..7450    -  CDS            AmpR: β-lactamase; bla; confers resistance to ampicillin, carbenicillin, and related antibiotics
   7451..7555    -  promoter       AmpR promoter: bla
   7582..8010    +  rep_origin     f1 ori (sequence partly withheld): f1 bacteriophage origin of replication; arrow indicates direction of (+) strand synthesis
   8042..23      -  CDS            lacZα (fragment) (across the origin): LacZα fragment of β-galactosidase; lacZ fragment
