[The description below was written by a language model from this plasmid's Addgene catalogue record and pLannotate feature annotations shown in this document.]
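Description:
psiT-GEM(1) is a pBluescript-based donor plasmid for Drosophila genome engineering, carrying a split intein version of the Trojan-Gal4 Expression Module in reading phase 1. It is maintained in E. coli at high copy through a ColE1/pUC-type origin with ampicillin selection. The backbone also retains an f1 origin, lacZα and lac promoter remnants, and flanking T7 and T3 promoters.

The payload is a synthesized insert of about 3.2 kb named CfaN-Gal4-CfaC, in which the full yeast GAL4 transcription factor coding sequence is placed between the N- and C-terminal halves of the Cfa split intein. The automated annotation detects the N-terminal half as a DnaE-type intein fragment upstream of GAL4, but it does not call the C-terminal half, the T2A peptide mentioned in the stated purpose, or any splice acceptor or donor elements. Downstream lies a DsRed marker cassette that includes an hsp70 promoter fragment and SV40 small t intron and polyadenylation sequences. This cassette is bracketed by two minimal FRT sites, so FLP recombinase can excise the marker. The whole module is flanked by two φC31 attP sites in inverted orientation, the arrangement used for recombinase-mediated cassette exchange.

According to the record, the construct is used to insert T2A-Gal4 into chosen genomic loci by CRISPR/Cas, so that Gal4 is expressed in the pattern of the targeted gene. Restriction site clusters on either side of the cassette are listed as cloning sites, presumably for adding locus-specific homology arms, though the record does not say so. Once integrated, the module can be converted by cassette exchange into other Trojan exons. The associated work applies split intein Trojan exons to Hox gene-specific cellular targeting.
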