Addgene plasmid #220447: psiT-GEM(1)
Purpose: Split intein version of Trojan-Gal4 Expression Module in Phase 1. Insert T2A-Gal4 to genomic loci using Crispr/Cas technology. Can be converted by cassette exchange into other Trojan exons
Depositing lab: Benjamin White. Depositing organization: National Institute of Mental Health (NIMH). Publication: Hox gene-specific cellular targeting using split intein Trojan exons. Diao F, Vasudevan D, Heckscher ES, White BH. Proc Natl Acad Sci U S A. 2024 Apr 23;121(17):e2317083121. doi: 10.1073/pnas.2317083121. Epub 2024 Apr 11. PubMed 38602904.
Backbone
  Vector backbone: pBS
  Vector type: Insect Expression
Growth in bacteria
  Bacterial resistance: Ampicillin, 100 μg/mL
  Growth temperature: 37°C
  Growth strain: DH5alpha
  Copy number: High Copy
Gene/Insert
  Gene/Insert name: CfaN-Gal4-CfaC
  Species: Other
  Insert size (bp): 3177
  Cloning method: Gene Synthesis
Terms and licenses: Academic/Nonprofit Terms; Industry Terms: Not Available to Industry
Depositor comments: 5' Cloning Site: AgeI SphI NotI (unknown if destroyed), 3' Cloning Site: AscI KpnI SpeI (unknown if destroyed)
How to cite: psiT-GEM(1) was a gift from Benjamin White (Addgene plasmid # 220447 ; http://n2t.net/addgene:220447 ; RRID:Addgene_220447)
